Addgene plasmid #235053: Tad-CBE2.1
Purpose: Expresses Tad-CBE2.1 in mammalian cells.
Depositing lab: Weixin Tang. Depositing organization: University of Chicago. Publication: High-precision cytosine base editors by evolving nucleic-acid-recognition hotspots in deaminase. Wu Y, Xiao YL, Tang W. Nat Biotechnol. 2025 Jul 7:10.1038/s41587-025-02678-w. doi: 10.1038/s41587-025-02678-w. PubMed 40624252.
Backbone
  Vector backbone: pCMV with a BR322 origin
  Backbone size w/o insert (bp): 3402
  Vector type: Mammalian Expression, CRISPR
Growth in bacteria
  Bacterial resistance: Ampicillin, 100 μg/mL
  Growth temperature: 37°C
  Growth strain: DH5alpha
  Copy number: High Copy
Gene/Insert
  Gene/Insert name: Tad-CBE2.1-SpCas9 D10A
  Species: Synthetic
  Insert size (bp): 5373
  Tag / fusion protein: bpNLS (N terminal on insert); 2xUGI, SV40NLS (C terminal on insert)
  Cloning method: Golden Gate
Terms and licenses: Academic/Nonprofit Terms; Industry Terms: Not Available to Industry
How to cite: Tad-CBE2.1 was a gift from Weixin Tang (Addgene plasmid # 235053 ; http://n2t.net/addgene:235053 ; RRID:Addgene_235053)
