[The description below was written by a language model from this plasmid's Addgene catalogue record and pLannotate feature annotations shown in this document.]
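Description:
Tad-CBE2.1 is a mammalian expression plasmid encoding a cytosine base editor, built on a pCMV backbone and assembled by Golden Gate cloning. It is propagated in E. coli as a high-copy plasmid from a ColE1/pBR322-type origin and selected with ampicillin through the β-lactamase gene and its native promoter. The full sequenced record is about 8.8 kb, of which roughly 5.4 kb is the synthetic editor insert. No mammalian selection marker is annotated, which is consistent with transient transfection use. Short remnants of lac regulatory elements, a lacI fragment, an SV40 promoter fragment and a bom fragment appear to be backbone carry-over with no stated function here.

The editor is expressed as a single open reading frame driven by the human CMV immediate-early enhancer and promoter and terminated by the bovine growth hormone polyadenylation signal. A T7 promoter sits just upstream of the coding region and could in principle support in vitro transcription. According to the record, the fusion begins with a bipartite NLS, followed by a TadA-derived deaminase domain, the SpCas9 D10A nickase, two copies of the uracil glycosylase inhibitor (UGI), and a C-terminal SV40 NLS. The automated annotation marks only one UGI unit and does not label the NLS sequences.

TadA is naturally an E. coli tRNA adenosine deaminase, and the construct's name and the associated publication title indicate an evolved variant that carries out cytosine deamination with high precision. The nickase targets the deaminase to a guide-specified site and nicks the non-edited strand, while UGI blocks uracil excision to favour C•G-to-T•A outcomes. No guide RNA cassette is annotated, so the guide must be supplied separately.
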