Features (pLannotate 1.2.2; 17 found; start..end, strand, type, name):
     78..938     -  CDS            AmpR: β-lactamase; bla; confers resistance to ampicillin, carbenicillin, and related antibiotics
    939..1043    -  promoter       AmpR promoter: bla
   1114..1158    -  misc_feature   bom (fragment): basis of mobility region from pBR322
   1313..1692    +  enhancer       CMV enhancer: human cytomegalovirus immediate early enhancer
   1693..1896    +  promoter       CMV promoter: human cytomegalovirus (CMV) immediate early promoter
   1938..1956    +  promoter       T7 promoter: promoter for bacteriophage T7 RNA polymerase
   2027..2518    +  CDS            tadA: TADA_ECOLI - Also known as yfhC. Experimental evidence at protein level: Swiss-Prot protein existence level 1. Catalyzes the deamination of adenosine to inosine at the wobble position 34 of tRNA(Arg2). Essential for cell viability. From Escherichia coli (strain K12).
   2621..6717    +  CDS            Cas9 (fragment): Cas9 (Csn1) endonuclease from the Streptococcus pyogenes Type II CRISPR/Cas system generates RNA-guided double strand breaks in DNA
   7031..7279    +  CDS            UGI: UNGI_BPPB2 - Experimental evidence at protein level: Swiss-Prot protein existence level 1. This protein binds specifically and reversibly to the host uracil-DNA glycosylase, preventing removal of uracil residues from PBS2 DNA by the host uracil-excision repair system. From Bacillus phage PBS2 (Bacteriophage PBS2).
   7397..7621    +  polyA_signal   bGH poly(A) signal: bovine growth hormone polyadenylation signal
   7625..7646    +  promoter       SV40 promoter (fragment): SV40 enhancer and early promoter
   7651..7667    +  misc_feature   MCS (fragment): pBluescript multiple cloning site
   7716..7732    -  protein_bind   lac operator: The lac repressor binds to the lac operator to inhibit transcription in E. coli. This inhibition can be relieved by adding lactose or isopropyl-β-D-thiogalactopyranoside (IPTG). lac repressor encoded by lacI
   7740..7770    -  promoter       lac promoter: promoter for the E. coli lac operon
   7785..7806    -  protein_bind   CAP binding site: CAP binding activates transcription in the presence of cAMP. E. coli catabolite activator protein
   7819..7911    -  CDS            lacI (fragment): lac repressor; lacI; The lac repressor binds to the lac operator to inhibit transcription in E. coli. This inhibition can be relieved by adding lactose or isopropyl-β-D-thiogalactopyranoside (IPTG).
   8094..8682    -  rep_origin     ori: high-copy-number ColE1/pMB1/pBR322/pUC origin of replication
>Addgene plasmid #235053 | Tad-CBE2.1 | addgene full sequence | sequence record 466799 | Addgene NGS Result
TTCACCTAGATCCTTTTAAATTAAAAATGAAGTTTTAAATCAATCTAAAGTATATATGAGTAAACTTGGT
CTGACAGTTACCAATGCTTAATCAGTGAGGCACCTATCTCAGCGATCTGTCTATTTCGTTCATCCATAGT
TGCCTGACTCCCCGTCGTGTAGATAACTACGATACGGGAGGGCTTACCATCTGGCCCCAGTGCTGCAATG
ATACCGCGGCTACCACGCTCACCGGCTCCAGATTTATCAGCAATAAACCAGCCAGCCGGAAGGGCCGAGC
GCAGAAGTGGTCCTGCAACTTTATCCGCCTCCATCCAGTCTATTAATTGTTGCCGGGAAGCTAGAGTAAG
TAGTTCGCCAGTTAATAGTTTGCGCAACGTTGTTGCCATTGCTACAGGCATCGTGGTGTCACGCTCGTCG
TTTGGTATGGCTTCATTCAGCTCCGGTTCCCAACGATCAAGGCGAGTTACATGATCCCCCATGTTGTGCA
AAAAAGCGGTTAGCTCCTTCGGTCCTCCGATCGTTGTCAGAAGTAAGTTGGCCGCAGTGTTATCACTCAT
GGTTATGGCAGCACTGCATAATTCTCTTACTGTCATGCCATCCGTAAGATGCTTTTCTGTGACTGGTGAG
TACTCAACCAAGTCATTCTGAGAATAGTGTATGCGGCGACCGAGTTGCTCTTGCCCGGCGTCAATACGGG
ATAATACCGCGCCACATAGCAGAACTTTAAAAGTGCTCATCATTGGAAAACGTTCTTCGGGGCGAAAACT
CTCAAGGATCTTACCGCTGTTGAGATCCAGTTCGATGTAACCCACTCGTGCACCCAACTGATCTTCAGCA
TCTTTTACTTTCACCAGCGTTTCTGGGTGAGCAAAAACAGGAAGGCAAAATGCCGCAAAAAAGGGAATAA
GGGCGACACGGAAATGTTGAATACTCATACTCTTCCTTTTTCAATATTATTGAAGCATTTATCAGGGTTA
TTGTCTCATGAGCGGATACATATTTGAATGTATTTAGAAAAATAAACAAATAGGGGTTCCGCGCACATTT
CCCCGAAAAGTGCCACCTGACGTCGACGGATCGGGAGATCGATCTCCCGATCCCCTAGGGTCGACTCTCA
GTACAATCTGCTCTGATGCCGCATAGTTAAGCCAGTATCTGCTCCCTGCTTGTGTGTTGGAGGTCGCTGA
GTAGTGCGCGAGCAAAATTTAAGCTACAACAAGGCAAGGCTTGACCGACAATTGCATGAAGAATCTGCTT
AGGGTTAGGCGTTTTGCGCTGCTTCGCGATGTACGGGCCAGATATACGCGTTGACATTGATTATTGACTA
GTTATTAATAGTAATCAATTACGGGGTCATTAGTTCATAGCCCATATATGGAGTTCCGCGTTACATAACT
TACGGTAAATGGCCCGCCTGGCTGACCGCCCAACGACCCCCGCCCATTGACGTCAATAATGACGTATGTT
CCCATAGTAACGCCAATAGGGACTTTCCATTGACGTCAATGGGTGGAGTATTTACGGTAAACTGCCCACT
TGGCAGTACATCAAGTGTATCATATGCCAAGTACGCCCCCTATTGACGTCAATGACGGTAAATGGCCCGC
CTGGCATTATGCCCAGTACATGACCTTATGGGACTTTCCTACTTGGCAGTACATCTACGTATTAGTCATC
GCTATTACCATGGTGATGCGGTTTTGGCAGTACATCAATGGGCGTGGATAGCGGTTTGACTCACGGGGAT
TTCCAAGTCTCCACCCCATTGACGTCAATGGGAGTTTGTTTTGGCACCAAAATCAACGGGACTTTCCAAA
ATGTCGTAACAACTCCGCCCCATTGACGCAAATGGGCGGTAGGCGTGTACGGTGGGAGGTCTATATAAGC
AGAGCTGGTTTAGTGAACCGTCAGATCCGCTAGAGATCCGCGGCCGCTAATACGACTCACTATAGGGAGA
GCCGCCACCATGAAACGGACAGCCGACGGAAGCGAGTTCGAGTCACCAAAGAAGAAGCGGAAAGTCTCCG
AGGTGGAATTCTCTCACGAGTACTGGATGAGACATGCCCTGACCCTGGCCAAGCGGGCCTGGGATGAACG
GGACGTGCCTGTGGGCGCCGTGCTGGTCCTCAACAATAGAGTGATCGGCGAGGGATGGAACCGGGCCATC
GGCAGACACGACCCTACCGCCCACGCCGAGATCATGGCCCTGAGACAGGGCGGCCTGGTGATGCAGAATT
ACCGGCTGATCGACGCCACCCTGTATTCTACACTGGAACCATGTGTGATGTGCGCCGGCGCTATGATCCA
CTCTAGAATCGGAAGGGTTGTGTTCGGCGCTAGATACCTGCGGATGGGCGCCGCCGGAAGCCTGATGAAC
GTGCTGCACCACCCCGGCATTAAGCACAGAGTGGAAATCACAGAGGGCATCCTGGCTGATGAGTGCGCCG
CTCTGCTGAGCGACTTCTACCGGATGCCTAGACAAGTGTTTAACGCCCAGAAAAAGGCCCAGAGCAGCAT
CAACTCTGGAGGATCTAGCGGAGGATCCTCTGGCAGCGAGACACCAGGAACAAGCGAGTCAGCAACACCA
GAGAGCAGTGGCGGCAGCAGCGGCGGCAGCGACAAGAAGTACAGCATCGGCCTGGCCATCGGCACCAACT
CTGTGGGCTGGGCCGTGATCACCGACGAGTACAAGGTGCCCAGCAAGAAATTCAAGGTGCTGGGCAACAC
CGACCGGCACAGCATCAAGAAGAACCTGATCGGAGCCCTGCTGTTCGACAGCGGCGAAACAGCCGAGGCC
ACCCGGCTGAAGAGAACCGCCAGAAGAAGATACACCAGACGGAAGAACCGGATCTGCTATCTGCAAGAGA
TCTTCAGCAACGAGATGGCCAAGGTGGACGACAGCTTCTTCCACAGACTGGAAGAGTCCTTCCTGGTGGA
AGAGGATAAGAAGCACGAGCGGCACCCCATCTTCGGCAACATCGTGGACGAGGTGGCCTACCACGAGAAG
TACCCCACCATCTACCACCTGAGAAAGAAACTGGTGGACAGCACCGACAAGGCCGACCTGCGGCTGATCT
ATCTGGCCCTGGCCCACATGATCAAGTTCCGGGGCCACTTCCTGATCGAGGGCGACCTGAACCCCGACAA
CAGCGACGTGGACAAGCTGTTCATCCAGCTGGTGCAGACCTACAACCAGCTGTTCGAGGAAAACCCCATC
AACGCCAGCGGCGTGGACGCCAAGGCCATCCTGTCTGCCAGACTGAGCAAGAGCAGACGGCTGGAAAATC
TGATCGCCCAGCTGCCCGGCGAAAAGAAGAATGGCCTGTTCGGAAACCTGATTGCCCTGAGCCTGGGCCT
GACCCCCAACTTCAAGAGCAACTTCGACCTGGCCGAGGATGCCAAACTGCAGCTGAGCAAGGACACCTAC
GACGACGACCTGGACAACCTGCTGGCCCAGATCGGCGACCAGTACGCCGACCTGTTTCTGGCCGCCAAGA
ACCTGTCCGACGCCATCCTGCTGAGCGACATCCTGAGAGTGAACACCGAGATCACCAAGGCCCCCCTGAG
CGCCTCTATGATCAAGAGATACGACGAGCACCACCAGGACCTGACCCTGCTGAAAGCTCTCGTGCGGCAG
CAGCTGCCTGAGAAGTACAAAGAGATTTTCTTCGACCAGAGCAAGAACGGCTACGCCGGCTACATTGACG
GCGGAGCCAGCCAGGAAGAGTTCTACAAGTTCATCAAGCCCATCCTGGAAAAGATGGACGGCACCGAGGA
ACTGCTCGTGAAGCTGAACAGAGAGGACCTGCTGCGGAAGCAGCGGACCTTCGACAACGGCAGCATCCCC
CACCAGATCCACCTGGGAGAGCTGCACGCCATTCTGCGGCGGCAGGAAGATTTTTACCCATTCCTGAAGG
ACAACCGGGAAAAGATCGAGAAGATCCTGACCTTCCGCATCCCCTACTACGTGGGCCCTCTGGCCAGGGG
AAACAGCAGATTCGCCTGGATGACCAGAAAGAGCGAGGAAACCATCACCCCCTGGAACTTCGAGGAAGTG
GTGGACAAGGGCGCTTCCGCCCAGAGCTTCATCGAGCGGATGACCAACTTCGATAAGAACCTGCCCAACG
AGAAGGTGCTGCCCAAGCACAGCCTGCTGTACGAGTACTTCACCGTGTATAACGAGCTGACCAAAGTGAA
ATACGTGACCGAGGGAATGAGAAAGCCCGCCTTCCTGAGCGGCGAGCAGAAAAAGGCCATCGTGGACCTG
CTGTTCAAGACCAACCGGAAAGTGACCGTGAAGCAGCTGAAAGAGGACTACTTCAAGAAAATCGAGTGCT
TCGACTCCGTGGAAATCTCCGGCGTGGAAGATCGGTTCAACGCCTCCCTGGGCACATACCACGATCTGCT
GAAAATTATCAAGGACAAGGACTTCCTGGACAATGAGGAAAACGAGGACATTCTGGAAGATATCGTGCTG
ACCCTGACACTGTTTGAGGACAGAGAGATGATCGAGGAACGGCTGAAAACCTATGCCCACCTGTTCGACG
ACAAAGTGATGAAGCAGCTGAAGCGGCGGAGATACACCGGCTGGGGCAGGCTGAGCCGGAAGCTGATCAA
CGGCATCCGGGACAAGCAGTCCGGCAAGACAATCCTGGATTTCCTGAAGTCCGACGGCTTCGCCAACAGA
AACTTCATGCAGCTGATCCACGACGACAGCCTGACCTTTAAAGAGGACATCCAGAAAGCCCAGGTGTCCG
GCCAGGGCGATAGCCTGCACGAGCACATTGCCAATCTGGCCGGCAGCCCCGCCATTAAGAAGGGCATCCT
GCAGACAGTGAAGGTGGTGGACGAGCTCGTGAAAGTGATGGGCCGGCACAAGCCCGAGAACATCGTGATC
GAAATGGCCAGAGAGAACCAGACCACCCAGAAGGGACAGAAGAACAGCCGCGAGAGAATGAAGCGGATCG
AAGAGGGCATCAAAGAGCTGGGCAGCCAGATCCTGAAAGAACACCCCGTGGAAAACACCCAGCTGCAGAA
CGAGAAGCTGTACCTGTACTACCTGCAGAATGGGCGGGATATGTACGTGGACCAGGAACTGGACATCAAC
CGGCTGTCCGACTACGATGTGGACCATATCGTGCCTCAGAGCTTTCTGAAGGACGACTCCATCGACAACA
AGGTGCTGACCAGAAGCGACAAGAACCGGGGCAAGAGCGACAACGTGCCCTCCGAAGAGGTCGTGAAGAA
GATGAAGAACTACTGGCGGCAGCTGCTGAACGCCAAGCTGATTACCCAGAGAAAGTTCGACAATCTGACC
AAGGCCGAGAGAGGCGGCCTGAGCGAACTGGATAAGGCCGGCTTCATCAAGAGACAGCTGGTGGAAACCC
GGCAGATCACAAAGCACGTGGCACAGATCCTGGACTCCCGGATGAACACTAAGTACGACGAGAATGACAA
GCTGATCCGGGAAGTGAAAGTGATCACCCTGAAGTCCAAGCTGGTGTCCGATTTCCGGAAGGATTTCCAG
TTTTACAAAGTGCGCGAGATCAACAACTACCACCACGCCCACGACGCCTACCTGAACGCCGTCGTGGGAA
CCGCCCTGATCAAAAAGTACCCTAAGCTGGAAAGCGAGTTCGTGTACGGCGACTACAAGGTGTACGACGT
GCGGAAGATGATCGCCAAGAGCGAGCAGGAAATCGGCAAGGCTACCGCCAAGTACTTCTTCTACAGCAAC
ATCATGAACTTTTTCAAGACCGAGATTACCCTGGCCAACGGCGAGATCCGGAAGCGGCCTCTGATCGAGA
CAAACGGCGAAACCGGGGAGATCGTGTGGGATAAGGGCCGGGATTTTGCCACCGTGCGGAAAGTGCTGAG
CATGCCCCAAGTGAATATCGTGAAAAAGACCGAGGTGCAGACAGGCGGCTTCAGCAAAGAGTCTATCCTG
CCCAAGAGGAACAGCGATAAGCTGATCGCCAGAAAGAAGGACTGGGACCCTAAGAAGTACGGCGGCTTCG
ACAGCCCCACCGTGGCCTATTCTGTGCTGGTGGTGGCCAAAGTGGAAAAGGGCAAGTCCAAGAAACTGAA
GAGTGTGAAAGAGCTGCTGGGGATCACCATCATGGAAAGAAGCAGCTTCGAGAAGAATCCCATCGACTTT
CTGGAAGCCAAGGGCTACAAAGAAGTGAAAAAGGACCTGATCATCAAGCTGCCTAAGTACTCCCTGTTCG
AGCTGGAAAACGGCCGGAAGAGAATGCTGGCCTCTGCCGGCGAACTGCAGAAGGGAAACGAACTGGCCCT
GCCCTCCAAATATGTGAACTTCCTGTACCTGGCCAGCCACTATGAGAAGCTGAAGGGCTCCCCCGAGGAT
AATGAGCAGAAACAGCTGTTTGTGGAACAGCACAAGCACTACCTGGACGAGATCATCGAGCAGATCAGCG
AGTTCTCCAAGAGAGTGATCCTGGCCGACGCTAATCTGGACAAAGTGCTGTCCGCCTACAACAAGCACCG
GGATAAGCCCATCAGAGAGCAGGCCGAGAATATCATCCACCTGTTTACCCTGACCAATCTGGGAGCCCCT
GCCGCCTTCAAGTACTTTGACACCACCATCGACCGGAAGAGGTACACCAGCACCAAAGAGGTGCTGGACG
CCACCCTGATCCACCAGAGCATCACCGGCCTGTACGAGACACGGATCGACCTGTCTCAGCTGGGAGGTGA
CAGCGGCGGGAGCGGCGGGAGCGGGGGGAGCACTAATCTGAGCGACATCATTGAGAAGGAGACTGGGAAA
CAGCTGGTCATTCAGGAGTCCATCCTGATGCTGCCTGAGGAGGTGGAGGAAGTGATCGGCAACAAGCCAG
AGTCTGACATCCTGGTGCACACCGCCTACGACGAGTCCACAGATGAGAATGTGATGCTGCTGACCTCTGA
CGCCCCCGAGTATAAGCCTTGGGCCCTGGTCATCCAGGATTCTAACGGCGAGAATAAGATCAAGATGCTG
AGCGGAGGATCCGGAGGATCTGGAGGCAGCACCAACCTGTCTGACATCATCGAGAAGGAGACAGGCAAGC
AGCTGGTCATCCAGGAGAGCATCCTGATGCTGCCCGAAGAAGTCGAAGAAGTGATCGGAAACAAGCCTGA
GAGCGATATCCTGGTCCATACCGCCTACGACGAGAGTACCGACGAAAATGTGATGCTGCTGACATCCGAC
GCCCCAGAGTATAAGCCCTGGGCTCTGGTCATCCAGGATTCCAACGGAGAGAACAAAATCAAAATGCTGT
CTGGCGGCTCAAAAAGAACCGCCGACGGCAGCGAATTCGAGCCCAAGAAGAAGAGGAAAGTCTAACCGGT
CATCATCACCATCACCATTGAGTTTAAACCCGCTGATCAGCCTCGACTGTGCCTTCTAGTTGCCAGCCAT
CTGTTGTTTGCCCCTCCCCCGTGCCTTCCTTGACCCTGGAAGGTGCCACTCCCACTGTCCTTTCCTAATA
AAATGAGGAAATTGCATCGCATTGTCTGAGTAGGTGTCATTCTATTCTGGGGGGTGGGGTGGGGCAGGAC
AGCAAGGGGGAGGATTGGGAAGACAATAGCAGGCATGCTGGGGATGCGGTGGGCTCTATGGCTTCTGAGG
CGGAAAGAACCAGCTGGGGCTCGATACCGTCGACCTCTAGCTAGAGCTTGGCGTAATCATGGTCATAGCT
GTTTCCTGTGTGAAATTGTTATCCGCTCACAATTCCACACAACATACGAGCCGGAAGCATAAAGTGTAAA
GCCTAGGGTGCCTAATGAGTGAGCTAACTCACATTAATTGCGTTGCGCTCACTGCCCGCTTTCCAGTCGG
GAAACCTGTCGTGCCAGCTGCATTAATGAATCGGCCAACGCGCGGGGAGAGGCGGTTTGCGTATTGGGCG
CTCTTCCGCTTCCTCGCTCACTGACTCGCTGCGCTCGGTCGTTCGGCTGCGGCGAGCGGTATCAGCTCAC
TCAAAGGCGGTAATACGGTTATCCACAGAATCAGGGGATAACGCAGGAAAGAACATGTGAGCAAAAGGCC
AGCAAAAGGCCAGGAACCGTAAAAAGGCCGCGTTGCTGGCGTTTTTCCATAGGCTCCGCCCCCCTGACGA
GCATCACAAAAATCGACGCTCAAGTCAGAGGTGGCGAAACCCGACAGGACTATAAAGATACCAGGCGTTT
CCCCCTGGAAGCTCCCTCGTGCGCTCTCCTGTTCCGACCCTGCCGCTTACCGGATACCTGTCCGCCTTTC
TCCCTTCGGGAAGCGTGGCGCTTTCTCATAGCTCACGCTGTAGGTATCTCAGTTCGGTGTAGGTCGTTCG
CTCCAAGCTGGGCTGTGTGCACGAACCCCCCGTTCAGCCCGACCGCTGCGCCTTATCCGGTAACTATCGT
CTTGAGTCCAACCCGGTAAGACACGACTTATCGCCACTGGCAGCAGCCACTGGTAACAGGATTAGCAGAG
CGAGGTATGTAGGCGGTGCTACAGAGTTCTTGAAGTGGTGGCCTAACTACGGCTACACTAGAAGAACAGT
ATTTGGTATCTGCGCTCTGCTGAAGCCAGTTACCTTCGGAAAAAGAGTTGGTAGCTCTTGATCCGGCAAA
CAAACCACCGCTGGTAGCGGTGGTTTTTTTGTTTGCAAGCAGCAGATTACGCGCAGAAAAAAAGGATCTC
AAGAAGATCCTTTGATCTTTTCTACGGGGTCTGACACTCAGTGGAACGAAAACTCACGTTAAGGGATTTT
GGTCATGAGATTATCAAAAAGGATC
